>Addgene plasmid #139022 | pHM140Env | addgene full sequence | sequence record 288124 | Addgene NGS Result
GACGGATCGGGAGATCTCCCGATCCCCTATGGTGCACTCTCAGTACAATCTGCTCTGATGCCGCATAGTT
AAGCCAGTATCTGCTCCCTGCTTGTGTGTTGGAGGTCGCTGAGTAGTGCGCGAGCAAAATTTAAGCTACA
ACAAGGCAAGGCTTGACCGACAATTGCATGAAGAATCTGCTTAGGGTTAGGCGTTTTGCGCTGCTTCGCG
ATGTACGGGCCAGATATACGCGTTGACATTGATTATTGACTAGTTATTAATAGTAATCAATTACGGGGTC
ATTAGTTCATAGCCCATATATGGAGTTCCGCGTTACATAACTTACGGTAAATGGCCCGCCTGGCTGACCG
CCCAACGACCCCCGCCCATTGACGTCAATAATGACGTATGTTCCCATAGTAACGCCAATAGGGACTTTCC
ATTGACGTCAATGGGTGGAGTATTTACGGTAAACTGCCCACTTGGCAGTACATCAAGTGTATCATATGCC
AAGTACGCCCCCTATTGACGTCAATGACGGTAAATGGCCCGCCTGGCATTATGCCCAGTACATGACCTTA
TGGGACTTTCCTACTTGGCAGTACATCTACGTATTAGTCATCGCTATTACCATGGTGATGCGGTTTTGGC
AGTACATCAATGGGCGTGGATAGCGGTTTGACTCACGGGGATTTCCAAGTCTCCACCCCATTGACGTCAA
TGGGAGTTTGTTTTGGCACCAAAATCAACGGGACTTTCCAAAATGTCGTAACAACTCCGCCCCATTGACG
CAAATGGGCGGTAGGCGTGTACGGTGGGAGGTCTATATAAGCAGAGCTCTCTGGCTAACTAGAGAACCCA
CTGCTTACTGGCTTATCGAAATTAATACGACTCACTATAGGGAGACCCAAGCTGGCTAGTTAAGCTTGGT
ACCGAGCTCGGATCCAGTACCCTTCACCGATCAAGCTTTAGGCATCTCCTATGGCAGGAAGAAGCGGAAA
CATCGACGAGGAAATCCTCAAAGCAGTAAAGATCATCAAAATCCTCTACCAAAGCAGTAAGTAATAAGTA
TATGTAATGTCACCTTTGGAAATTAGTGCAATAGTAGGACTGATAGTAGCGCTAATCTTAGCAATAGTAG
TGTGGACTATAGTAGCCATAGAACTTATAAAAATAAGAAGAGAAAAGAAAATAGAAAAGTTAGTTAAGAG
AATAAGAGAAAGAGCAGAAGACAGTGGAAATGAGAGTGAGGGGGATACAGATGAATTGGCCAAACTTGTG
GAGATGGGAGACTTTGATCCTTGGGTTGGTGATAATTTGTAGTGCCTCAAACAACTTGTGGGTAACAGTT
TATTATGGGGTTCCTGTGTGGAGAGATGCAGATACCACCCTATTTTGTGCATCAGATGCCAAAGCACATG
ACCCAGAAGCACACAATATCTGGGCCACACATGCCTGTGTGCCCACAGACCCTAACCCACAAGAAATACT
CCTGGAAAATGTAACAGAAGATTTTAACATGTGGAAAAATAAAATGGCAGAGCAGATGCAGGAGGATGTA
ATCAGCTTATGGGATCAAAGTCTAAAGCCATGTGTACAGTTAACTCCTCTCTGTGTTACTTTACATTGTG
TCAATGCTAATTTGAGTTCGACCAACAACAATAACATAACCAATGGCAACATAGGAAATCTAACAGATGA
AGTAAGAAACTGTACTTTTAATATAACCACAGAAATAAGAGATAAGAAGCAGCAGGTTCATGCACTTTTT
TATAAGCTTGATATAGTATCAATTAATAAAGCTAGTAGTGAGTATAGGCTAATAAATTGTAATACTTCAG
TCATTAAGCAGGCTTGTCCAAAGATATCCTTTGATCCAATCCCTATACATTATTGTGCTCCAGCTGGTTA
TGCAATTTTAAAGTGTAATGATAAGAATTTCAATGGGACAGGGCCATGTAAAAATGTCAGCTCAGTACAA
TGCACACATGGGATTAAGCCAGTGGTATCAACTCAATTGCTGTTAAATGGCAGTCTAGCAGAAGAAGAGA
TAATAATTAGATCTGAAAATCTCACAGATAATGCCAAAACTATAATAGTGCACCTTAATAAATCTGTAGA
GATCAATTGTACCAGACCTTCCAACAATACAAGAACAAGGATGACTATAGGACCAGGAAAAGTATTCTAT
AGAACAGGAGAAATAATAGGAGATATAAGAAAAGCATATTGTGAGGTTAATGGAACAAAATGGAATGAAA
CTTTAAAACAGGTAATTGGAAAGTTAAAAGAACACTTTAATAAGACAATAATCTTTCAACCCCCCTCAGG
AGGAGATCTAGAAATTACTATGCATCATTTTAATTGTAGAGGAGAATTTTTCTATTGCAATACATCACAA
CTATTTAATACATCACAACTATTTAATTGTACAAATTGTAATAGCACCATCATACTTCCATGCAGGATAA
AGCAAATTATAAACATGTGGCAGGGAGTAGGACAAGCAATGTATGCTCCTCCCATCAGTGGAAGAATTAA
TTGTGTATCAAATATTACAGGAATACTATTGACAAGAGATGGTGGTAATAGTAGTAATAATGAGACCTTC
AGACCTGGAGGAGGAAATATAAAGGACAATTGGAGAAGTGAATTATATAAATATAAAGTAGTAGAAATTG
AACCACTAGGAATAGCACCCACTAGGGCAAAGAGAAGAGTGGTGGAGAGAGAAAAAAGAGCAGTGGGAAT
AGGAGCTATGATCTTTGGGTTCTTAGGAGCAGCAGGAAGCACTATGGGCGCAGCGTCAATAACGCTGACG
GTACAGGCCAGACAATTATTGTCTGGTATAGTGCAACAGCAAAGCAATTTGCTGAGAGCTATAGAGGCGC
AGCAGCATATGTTGCAACTCACAGTCTGGGGCATTAAACAGCTCCAGGCAAGAATCCTGGCTGTGGAAAG
ATACCTAAAGGATCAAAAGTTCCTAGGACTTTGGGGCTGCTCTGGAAAAATCATCTGCACCACTAATGTG
CCCTGGAACAGCACTTGGAGTAATAAATCTTATGAAGAAATTTGGAACAACATGACATGGACAGAATGGG
AGAGAGAGATTAGCAATTACACAAACCAGATATATAACATACTTACAGAGTCGCAAAACCAGCAGGACAG
GAATGAAAAAGATTTGTTAGAATTGGATAAATGGGCAAGTCTGTGGAATTGGTTTGACATAACAAGATGG
CTGTGGTATATAAAGATATTTATAATGATAGTAGGAGGTTTAATAGGTTTAAGAATAATTTTTGCTGTAC
TTTCCATAGTAAATAGAGTTAGGCAGGGATACTCACCTTTGTCGTTCCAGATCCCTACCCATCACCAGAG
GGAACACGACAGGCCCGAAAGAACCGAAGAAGACGGTGGCGAGCAAGACAGAGACAGATCCGTGCGATTA
GTGAACGGATTCTTAGCTCTTGTGTGGGAAGATCTACGGAGCCTGTGCCTCTTCAGCTACCACCGCTTGA
GAGACTTAATCTTGATTGCAGCGAGGACTGTGGAACTTCTGGGACGCAGCAGTTGCAAGGGACTGAGACG
GGGGTGGGAGAGCCTCAAATATCTGGGGAATCTTCTGTTCTATTGGGGTCAGGAATTGAAAATTAGTGCT
ATTTCTTTGTTTAATGCTATAGCAATAACAGTAGCGGGGTGGACAGATAGGGTTATAGAAGTAGCACAAG
CAGCTGGGAGAGCCATTCTCCACATACCTAGAAGAATCAGACAGGGCTTAGAAAGGGCTTTGCAATAACA
TGGGAGGCAAGTGGTCAAAAAGTAGCATAGTAGGATGGCCTCAGATCAGGGAAAGAATAAGGCAAACTCC
TCCAGCAGCAGAAGGAGTAGGAGCAGTATCTCAAGACGGATCCAGCTAAGGGTCAAGACAATTCTGCAGA
TATCCAGCACAGTGGCGGCCGCTCGAGTCTAGAGGGCCCGCGGTTCGAAGGTAAGCCTATCCCTAACCCT
CTCCTCGGTCTCGATTCTACGCGTACCGGTCATCATCACCATCACCATTGAGTTTAAACCCGCTGATCAG
CCTCGACTGTGCCTTCTAGTTGCCAGCCATCTGTTGTTTGCCCCTCCCCCGTGCCTTCCTTGACCCTGGA
AGGTGCCACTCCCACTGTCCTTTCCTAATAAAATGAGGAAATTGCATCGCATTGTCTGAGTAGGTGTCAT
TCTATTCTGGGGGGTGGGGTGGGGCAGGACAGCAAGGGGGAGGATTGGGAAGACAATAGCAGGCATGCTG
GGGATGCGGTGGGCTCTATGGCTTCTGAGGCGGAAAGAACCAGCTGGGGCTCTAGGGGGTATCCCC
[124 nt withheld, positions 4337-4460]
C
[91 nt withheld, positions 4462-4552]
A
[49 nt withheld, positions 4554-4602]
CCTTTGACGTTGGAGTCCACGTTCTTT
[37 nt withheld, positions 4630-4666]
ACCCTATCTCGGTCTATTCTTTTGATTTATAAGGGATTTTGCCGATTTCGGCCTATTGGTTAAAAAATGA
GCTGATTTAACAAAAATTTAACGCGAATTAATTCTGTGGAATGTGTGTCAGTTAGGGTGTGGAAAGTCCC
CAGGCTCCCCAGCAGGCAGAAGTATGCAAAGCATGCATCTCAATTAGTCAGCAACCAGGTGTGGAAAGTC
CCCAGGCTCCCCAGCAGGCAGAAGTATGCAAAGCATGCATCTCAATTAGTCAGCAACCATAGTCCCGCCC
CTAACTCCGCCCATCCCGCCCCTAACTCCGCCCAGTTCCGCCCATTCTCCGCCCCATGGCTGACTAATTT
TTTTTATTTATGCAGAGGCCGAGGCCGCCTCTGCCTCTGAGCTATTCCAGAAGTAGTGAGGAGGCTTTTT
TGGAGGCCTAGGCTTTTGCAAAAAGCTCCCGGGAGCTTGTATATCCATTTTCGGATCTGATCAAGAGACA
GGATGAGGATCGTTTCGCATGATTGAACAAGATGGATTGCACGCAGGTTCTCCGGCCGCTTGGGTGGAGA
GGCTATTCGGCTATGACTGGGCACAACAGACAATCGGCTGCTCTGATGCCGCCGTGTTCCGGCTGTCAGC
GCAGGGGCGCCCGGTTCTTTTTGTCAAGACCGACCTGTCCGGTGCCCTGAATGAACTGCAGGACGAGGCA
GCGCGGCTATCGTGGCTGGCCACGACGGGCGTTCCTTGCGCAGCTGTGCTCGACGTTGTCACTGAAGCGG
GAAGGGACTGGCTGCTATTGGGCGAAGTGCCGGGGCAGGATCTCCTGTCATCTCACCTTGCTCCTGCCGA
GAAAGTATCCATCATGGCTGATGCAATGCGGCGGCTGCATACGCTTGATCCGGCTACCTGCCCATTCGAC
CACCAAGCGAAACATCGCATCGAGCGAGCACGTACTCGGATGGAAGCCGGTCTTGTCGATCAGGATGATC
TGGACGAAGAGCATCAGGGGCTCGCGCCAGCCGAACTGTTCGCCAGGCTCAAGGCGCGCATGCCCGACGG
CGAGGATCTCGTCGTGACCCATGGCGATGCCTGCTTGCCGAATATCATGGTGGAAAATGGCCGCTTTTCT
GGATTCATCGACTGTGGCCGGCTGGGTGTGGCGGACCGCTATCAGGACATAGCGTTGGCTACCCGTGATA
TTGCTGAAGAGCTTGGCGGCGAATGGGCTGACCGCTTCCTCGTGCTTTACGGTATCGCCGCTCCCGATTC
GCAGCGCATCGCCTTCTATCGCCTTCTTGACGAGTTCTTCTGAGCGGGACTCTGGGGTTCGCGAAATGAC
CGACCAAGCGACGCCCAACCTGCCATCACGAGATTTCGATTCCACCGCCGCCTTCTATGAAAGGTTGGGC
TTCGGAATCGTTTTCCGGGACGCCGGCTGGATGATCCTCCAGCGCGGGGATCTCATGCTGGAGTTCTTCG
CCCACCCCAACTTGTTTATTGCAGCTTATAATGGTTACAAATAAAGCAATAGCATCACAAATTTCACAAA
TAAAGCATTTTTTTCACTGCATTCTAGTTGTGGTTTGTCCAAACTCATCAATGTATCTTATCATGTCTGT
ATACCGTCGACCTCTAGCTAGAGCTTGGCGTAATCATGGTCATAGCTGTTTCCTGTGTGAAATTGTTATC
CGCTCACAATTCCACACAACATACGAGCCGGAAGCATAAAGTGTAAAGCCTGGGGTGCCTAATGAGTGAG
CTAACTCACATTAATTGCGTTGCGCTCACTGCCCGCTTTCCAGTCGGGAAACCTGTCGTGCCAGCTGCAT
TAATGAATCGGCCAACGCGCGGGGAGAGGCGGTTTGCGTATTGGGCGCTCTTCCGCTTCCTCGCTCACTG
ACTCGCTGCGCTCGGTCGTTCGGCTGCGGCGAGCGGTATCAGCTCACTCAAAGGCGGTAATACGGTTATC
CACAGAATCAGGGGATAACGCAGGAAAGAACATGTGAGCAAAAGGCCAGCAAAAGGCCAGGAACCGTAAA
AAGGCCGCGTTGCTGGCGTTTTTCCATAGGCTCCGCCCCCCTGACGAGCATCACAAAAATCGACGCTCAA
GTCAGAGGTGGCGAAACCCGACAGGACTATAAAGATACCAGGCGTTTCCCCCTGGAAGCTCCCTCGTGCG
CTCTCCTGTTCCGACCCTGCCGCTTACCGGATACCTGTCCGCCTTTCTCCCTTCGGGAAGCGTGGCGCTT
TCTCATAGCTCACGCTGTAGGTATCTCAGTTCGGTGTAGGTCGTTCGCTCCAAGCTGGGCTGTGTGCACG
AACCCCCCGTTCAGCCCGACCGCTGCGCCTTATCCGGTAACTATCGTCTTGAGTCCAACCCGGTAAGACA
CGACTTATCGCCACTGGCAGCAGCCACTGGTAACAGGATTAGCAGAGCGAGGTATGTAGGCGGTGCTACA
GAGTTCTTGAAGTGGTGGCCTAACTACGGCTACACTAGAAGAACAGTATTTGGTATCTGCGCTCTGCTGA
AGCCAGTTACCTTCGGAAAAAGAGTTGGTAGCTCTTGATCCGGCAAACAAACCACCGCTGGTAGCGGTGG
TTTTTTTGTTTGCAAGCAGCAGATTACGCGCAGAAAAAAAGGATCTCAAGAAGATCCTTTGATCTTTTCT
ACGGGGTCTGACGCTCAGTGGAACGAAAACTCACGTTAAGGGATTTTGGTCATGAGATTATCAAAAAGGA
TCTTCACCTAGATCCTTTTAAATTAAAAATGAAGTTTTAAATCAATCTAAAGTATATATGAGTAAACTTG
GTCTGACAGTTACCAATGCTTAATCAGTGAGGCACCTATCTCAGCGATCTGTCTATTTCGTTCATCCATA
GTTGCCTGACTCCCCGTCGTGTAGATAACTACGATACGGGAGGGCTTACCATCTGGCCCCAGTGCTGCAA
TGATACCGCGAGACCCACGCTCACCGGCTCCAGATTTATCAGCAATAAACCAGCCAGCCGGAAGGGCCGA
GCGCAGAAGTGGTCCTGCAACTTTATCCGCCTCCATCCAGTCTATTAATTGTTGCCGGGAAGCTAGAGTA
AGTAGTTCGCCAGTTAATAGTTTGCGCAACGTTGTTGCCATTGCTACAGGCATCGTGGTGTCACGCTCGT
CGTTTGGTATGGCTTCATTCAGCTCCGGTTCCCAACGATCAAGGCGAGTTACATGATCCCCCATGTTGTG
CAAAAAAGCGGTTAGCTCCTTCGGTCCTCCGATCGTTGTCAGAAGTAAGTTGGCCGCAGTGTTATCACTC
ATGGTTATGGCAGCACTGCATAATTCTCTTACTGTCATGCCATCCGTAAGATGCTTTTCTGTGACTGGTG
AGTACTCAACCAAGTCATTCTGAGAATAGTGTATGCGGCGACCGAGTTGCTCTTGCCCGGCGTCAATACG
GGATAATACCGCGCCACATAGCAGAACTTTAAAAGTGCTCATCATTGGAAAACGTTCTTCGGGGCGAAAA
CTCTCAAGGATCTTACCGCTGTTGAGATCCAGTTCGATGTAACCCACTCGTGCACCCAACTGATCTTCAG
CATCTTTTACTTTCACCAGCGTTTCTGGGTGAGCAAAAACAGGAAGGCAAAATGCCGCAAAAAAGGGAAT
AAGGGCGACACGGAAATGTTGAATACTCATACTCTTCCTTTTTCAATATTATTGAAGCATTTATCAGGGT
TATTGTCTCATGAGCGGATACATATTTGAATGTATTTAGAAAAATAAACAAATAGGGGTTCCGCGCACAT
TTCCCCGAAAAGTGCCACCTGACGTC
Features (pLannotate 1.2.2; 23 found; start..end, strand, type, name):
     28..80      -  misc_feature   bom (fragment): basis of mobility region from pBR322
    235..614     +  enhancer       CMV enhancer: human cytomegalovirus immediate early enhancer
    615..818     +  promoter       CMV promoter: human cytomegalovirus (CMV) immediate early promoter
    814..847     +  LTR            5' LTR (truncated) (fragment): truncated 5' long terminal repeat (LTR) from HIV-1
    863..881     +  promoter       T7 promoter: promoter for bacteriophage T7 RNA polymerase
    927..1037    +  CDS            tat (fragment): TAT_HV112 - Experimental evidence at protein level: Swiss-Prot protein existence level 1. Extracellular circulating Tat can be endocytosed by surrounding uninfected cells via the binding to several surface receptors such as CD26, CXCR4, heparan sulfate proteoglycans (HSPG) or LDLR. Neurons are rarely infected, but they internalize Tat via their LDLR. Through its interaction with nuclear HATs, Tat is potentially able to control the acetylation-dependent cellular gene expression. Modulates the expression of many cellular genes involved in cell survival, proliferation or in coding for cytokines o
   1220..3772    +  CDS            env: ENV_HV1S3 - Experimental evidence at protein level: Swiss-Prot protein existence level 1. [Transmembrane protein gp41]: Acts as a class I viral fusion protein. Under the current model, the protein has at least 3 conformational states: pre-fusion native state, pre-hairpin intermediate state, and post-fusion hairpin state. During fusion of viral and target intracellular membranes, the coiled coil regions (heptad repeats) assume a trimer-of-hairpins structure, positioning the fusion peptide in close proximity to the C-terminal region of the ectodomain. The formation of this structure appears to d
   3780..3887    +  CDS            nef (fragment): NEF_HV1Z2 - Experimental evidence at protein level: Swiss-Prot protein existence level 1. Extracellular Nef protein targets CD4(+) T-lymphocytes for apoptosis by interacting with CXCR4 surface receptors. From Human immunodeficiency virus type 1 group M subtype D (isolate Z2/CDC-Z34) (HIV-1).
   3970..4011    +  CDS            V5 tag: epitope tag from simian virus 5
   4067..4291    +  polyA_signal   bGH poly(A) signal: bovine growth hormone polyadenylation signal
   4295..4316    +  promoter       SV40 promoter (fragment): SV40 enhancer and early promoter
   4337..4765    +  rep_origin     f1 ori (sequence partly withheld): f1 bacteriophage origin of replication; arrow indicates direction of (+) strand synthesis
   4779..5108    +  promoter       SV40 promoter: SV40 enhancer and early promoter
   5175..5966    +  CDS            neo: KKA2_KLEPN - Also known as kan, nptII. Experimental evidence at protein level: Swiss-Prot protein existence level 1. Resistance to kanamycin, neomycin, paromomycin, ribostamycin, butirosin and gentamicin B. From Klebsiella pneumoniae.
   5992..6150    +  CDS            ble (fragment): BLE_KLEPN - Experimental evidence at protein level: Swiss-Prot protein existence level 1. Binding protein with a strong affinity to the bleomycin family of antibiotics. Binds to CL990; an antimitotic-antibiotic compound. From Klebsiella pneumoniae.
   6145..6266    +  polyA_signal   SV40 poly(A) signal: SV40 polyadenylation signal
   6339..6355    -  protein_bind   lac operator: The lac repressor binds to the lac operator to inhibit transcription in E. coli. This inhibition can be relieved by adding lactose or isopropyl-β-D-thiogalactopyranoside (IPTG). lac repressor encoded by lacI
   6363..6393    -  promoter       lac promoter: promoter for the E. coli lac operon
   6408..6429    -  protein_bind   CAP binding site: CAP binding activates transcription in the presence of cAMP. E. coli catabolite activator protein
   6442..6534    -  CDS            lacI (fragment): lac repressor; lacI; The lac repressor binds to the lac operator to inhibit transcription in E. coli. This inhibition can be relieved by adding lactose or isopropyl-β-D-thiogalactopyranoside (IPTG).
   6717..7305    -  rep_origin     ori: high-copy-number ColE1/pMB1/pBR322/pUC origin of replication
   7476..8336    -  CDS            AmpR: β-lactamase; bla; confers resistance to ampicillin, carbenicillin, and related antibiotics
   8337..8441    -  promoter       AmpR promoter: bla
