[The description below was written by a language model from this plasmid's Addgene catalogue record and pLannotate feature annotations shown in this document.]
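Description:
pHM140Env is a mammalian expression plasmid built on the Invitrogen pcDNA3.1D/V5-His-TOPO backbone. It carries an HIV-1 envelope glycoprotein gene amplified from reverse-transcribed viral RNA of an infected patient sample from Singapore and inserted by TOPO cloning. The sequenced plasmid is 8,472 nt. It is propagated in E. coli at high copy from a ColE1/pUC-type origin under ampicillin selection (AmpR with its own bla promoter), and it also contains an f1 origin. For selection in mammalian cells, an SV40 early promoter drives a neomycin phosphotransferase gene followed by an SV40 poly(A) signal, conferring G418 resistance.

The payload sits downstream of the human CMV immediate-early enhancer and promoter, with a T7 promoter just upstream of the cloning site, and is terminated by the bovine growth hormone polyadenylation signal. The annotation shows a full-length env open reading frame of about 2.55 kb, encoding the gp160 precursor of the surface and gp41 fusion subunits. It is flanked by a short tat fragment upstream and a short nef fragment downstream, which suggests that the amplicon extended slightly beyond env into neighbouring viral sequence. The backbone's V5 epitope tag lies further downstream. The nef fragment and additional sequence separate it from env, so the record gives no indication that the tag is fused to Env.

The stated purpose is expression of a patient-derived Env. The associated study compared HIV-1 subtypes CRF01_AE and B for use of low CCR5 levels, Maraviroc susceptibility and potential N-glycosylation sites. The record does not state which subtype this particular clone represents.
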