Addgene plasmid #139022: pHM140Env
Purpose: Express HIV Env which is isolated a from IRB approved HIV infected patient samples from Singapore and cloned into expression vector (pcDNA 3.1)
Depositing lab: Anjali Joshi. Publication: HIV-1 subtype CRF01_AE and B differ in utilization of low levels of CCR5, Maraviroc susceptibility and potential N-glycosylation sites. Joshi A, Cox EK, Sedano MJ, Punke EB, Lee RT, Maurer-Stroh S, Kaur P, Ng OT, Garg H. Virology. 2017 Dec;512:222-233. doi: 10.1016/j.virol.2017.09.026. Epub 2017 Oct 9. PubMed 29020646.
Backbone
  Vector backbone: pcDNA3.1D/V5-His-TOPO
  Backbone manufacturer: Invitrogen
  Vector type: Mammalian Expression
  Selectable markers: Neomycin (select with G418)
Growth in bacteria
  Bacterial resistance: Ampicillin, 100 μg/mL
  Growth temperature: 37°C
  Growth strain: DH5alpha
  Copy number: High Copy
Gene/Insert
  Gene/Insert name: HIV-1 Envelope Glycoprotein
  Species: HIV-1
  Insert size (bp): 2500
  GenBank ID: KY213749
  Entrez Gene: env (a.k.a. HIV1gp8)
  Cloning method: TOPO Cloning
Terms and licenses: Academic/Nonprofit Terms; Industry Terms: Not Available to Industry
Depositor comments: HIV-1 infected Patient Samples from Singapore, Reverse Transcribed RNA cloned into expression vector
How to cite: pHM140Env was a gift from Anjali Joshi (Addgene plasmid # 139022 ; http://n2t.net/addgene:139022 ; RRID:Addgene_139022)
